Addgene plasmid #31098: FR_luc
Depositing lab: Gerhart Ryffel. Depositing organization: Universitaetsklinikum Essen. Publication: Pattern of genes influenced by conditional expression of the transcription factors HNF6, HNF4alpha and HNF1beta in a pancreatic beta-cell line. Thomas H, Senkel S, Erdmann S, Arndt T, Turan G, Klein-Hitpass L, Ryffel GU. Nucleic Acids Res. 2004 . 32(19):e150. 10.1093/nar/gnh144 PubMed 15520459.
Backbone
  Vector backbone: pcDNA5/FRT/TO
  Backbone manufacturer: Invitrogen
  Backbone size w/o insert (bp): 5150
  Vector type: Mammalian Expression ; Flp/FRT
  Selectable markers: Hygromycin
Growth in bacteria
  Bacterial resistance: Ampicillin, 100 μg/mL
  Growth temperature: 37°C
  Growth strain: DH5alpha
  Copy number: High Copy
Gene/Insert
  Gene/Insert name: firefly luciferase
  Species: firefly luciferase from pGL3-Basic
  Insert size (bp): 1650
  Cloning method: Restriction Enzyme; 5′ cloning site HindIII (not destroyed); 3′ cloning site BamH (destroyed during cloning)
  Sequencing primers: 5′ na
Terms and licenses: Academic/Nonprofit Terms; Industry Terms: Not Available to Industry
Depositor comments: for Flp mediated site directed integration, tetracycline inducibilty, to measure tetracycline regulation by Tet repressor
How to cite: FR_luc was a gift from Gerhart Ryffel (Addgene plasmid # 31098 ; http://n2t.net/addgene:31098 ; RRID:Addgene_31098)
