[The description below was written by a language model from this plasmid's Addgene catalogue record.]
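Description:
FR_luc is a mammalian expression plasmid built on the commercial pcDNA5/FRT/TO backbone (about 5.15 kb without insert) and carrying a roughly 1.65 kb firefly luciferase coding sequence taken from pGL3-Basic. The insert was placed by restriction cloning between a retained HindIII site at the 5′ end and a BamHI site at the 3′ end that was destroyed in the process. In bacteria the plasmid is maintained at high copy under ampicillin selection. No feature table accompanies the record, so individual elements are not annotated. As a general property of this backbone, expression is driven by a CMV promoter containing tetracycline operator sequences, but the record itself does not list the promoter.

The construct combines two functions, Flp/FRT site-directed integration and tetracycline-inducible expression. In the pcDNA5/FRT/TO system, the plasmid's FRT site allows Flp recombinase to insert the vector into a matching FRT target previously placed in the host cell genome. Integration is designed to activate the hygromycin resistance gene, so hygromycin selects for cells with correctly targeted, single-site insertions. In host cells that also express the Tet repressor, the repressor binds the operator sites and silences transcription until tetracycline is added and relieves the block. According to the depositor's comments, FR_luc serves as a reporter for measuring how well the Tet repressor regulates expression, with luciferase activity giving a quantitative readout of background leakiness and induction. It was deposited in connection with work on conditional expression of transcription factors in a pancreatic beta-cell line, where such a reporter helps characterise the inducible system.
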