>Addgene plasmid #31098 | FR_luc | depositor partial sequence | sequence record 14270 | Author sequence
GACGGATCGGGAGATCTCCCGATCCCCTATGGTGCACTCTCAGTACAATCTGCTCTGATGCCGCATAGTT
AAGCCAGTATCTGCTCCCTGCTTGTGTGTTGGAGGTCGCTGAGTAGTGCGCGAGCAAAATTTAAGCTACA
ACAAGGCAAGGCTTGACCGACAATTGCATGAAGAATCTGCTTAGGGTTAGGCGTTTTGCGCTGCTTCGCG
ATGTACGGGCCAGATATACGCGTTGACATTGATTATTGACTAGTTATTAATAGTAATCAATTACGGGGTC
ATTAGTTCATAGCCCATATATGGAGTTCCGCGTTACATAACTTACGGTAAATGGCCCGCCTGGCTGACCG
CCCAACGACCCCCGCCCATTGACGTCAATAATGACGTATGTTCCCATAGTAACGCCAATAGGGACTTTCC
ATTGACGTCAATGGGTGGAGTATTTACGGTAAACTGCCCACTTGGCAGTACATCAAGTGTATCATATGCC
AAGTACGCCCCCTATTGACGTCAATGACGGTAAATGGCCCGCCTGGCATTATGCCCAGTACATGACCTTA
TGGGACTTTCCTACTTGGCAGTACATCTACGTATTAGTCATCGCTATTACCATGGTGATGCGGTTTTGGC
AGTACATCAATGGGCGTGGATAGCGGTTTGACTCACGGGGATTTCCAAGTCTCCACCCCATTGACGTCAA
TGGGAGTTTGTTTTGGCACCAAAATCAACGGGACTTTCCAAAATGTCGTAACAACTCCGCCCCATTGACG
CAAATGGGCGGTAGGCGTGTACGGTGGGAGGTCTATATAAGCAGAGCTCTCCCTATCAGTGATAGAGATC
TCCCTATCAGTGATAGAGATCGTCGACGAGCTCGTTTAGTGAACCGTCAGATCGCCTGGAGACGCCATCC
ACGCTGTTTTGACCTCCATAGAAGACACCGGGACCGATCCAGCCTCCGGACTCTAGCGTTTAAACTTAAG
CTTGGCATTCCGGTACTGTTGGTAAAGCCACCATGGAAGACGCCAAAAACATAAAGAAAGGCCCGGCGCC
ATTCTATCCGCTGGAAGATGGAACCGCTGGAGAGCAACTGCATAAGGCTATGAAGAGATACGCCCTGGTT
CCTGGAACAATTGCTTTTACAGATGCACATATCGAGGTGGACATCACTTACGCTGAGTACTTCGAAATGT
CCGTTCGGTTGGCAGAAGCTATGAAACGATATGGGCTGAATACAAATCACAGAATCGTCGTATGCAGTGA
AAACTCTCTTCAATTCTTTATGCCGGTGTTGGGCGCGTTATTTATCGGAGTTGCAGTTGCGCCCGCGAAC
GACATTTATAATGAACGTGAATTGCTCAACAGTATGGGCATTTCGCAGCCTACCGTGGTGTTCGTTTCCA
AAAAGGGGTTGCAAAAAATTTTGAACGTGCAAAAAAAGCTCCCAATCATCCAAAAAATTATTATCATGGA
TTCTAAAACGGATTACCAGGGATTTCAGTCGATGTACACGTTCGTCACATCTCATCTACCTCCCGGTTTT
AATGAATACGATTTTGTGCCAGAGTCCTTCGATAGGGACAAGACAATTGCACTGATCATGAACTCCTCTG
GATCTACTGGTCTGCCTAAAGGTGTCGCTCTGCCTCATAGAACTGCCTGCGTGAGATTCTCGCATGCCAG
AGATCCTATTTTTGGCAATCAAATCATTCCGGATACTGCGATTTTAAGTGTTGTTCCATTCCATCACGGT
TTTGGAATGTTTACTACACTCGGATATTTGATATGTGGATTTCGAGTCGTCTTAATGTATAGATTTGAAG
AAGAGCTGTTTCTGAGGAGCCTTCAGGATTACAAGATTCAAAGTGCGCTGCTGGTGCCAACCCTATTCTC
CTTCTTCGCCAAAAGCACTCTGATTGACAAATACGATTTATCTAATTTACACGAAATTGCTTCTGGTGGC
GCTCCCCTCTCTAAGGAAGTCGGGGAAGCGGTTGCCAAGAGGTTCCATCTGCCAGGTATCAGGCAAGGAT
ATGGGCTCACTGAGACTACATCAGCTATTCTGATTACACCCGAGGGGGATGATAAACCGGGCGCGGTCGG
TAAAGTTGTTCCATTTTTTGAAGCGAAGGTTGTGGATCTGGATACCGGGAAAACGCTGGGCGTTAATCAA
AGAGGCGAACTGTGTGTGAGAGGTCCTATGATTATGTCCGGTTATGTAAACAATCCGGAAGCGACCAACG
CCTTGATTGACAAGGATGGATGGCTACATTCTGGAGACATAGCTTACTGGGACGAAGACGAACACTTCTT
CATCGTTGACCGCCTGAAGTCTCTGATTAAGTACAAAGGCTATCAGGTGGCTCCCGCTGAATTGGAATCC
ATCTTGCTCCAACACCCCAACATCTTCGACGCAGGTGTCGCAGGTCTTCCCGACGATGACGCCGGTGAAC
TTCCCGCCGCCGTTGTTGTTTTGGAGCACGGAAAGACGATGACGGAAAAAGAGATCGTGGATTACGTCGC
CAGTCAAGTAACAACCGCGAAAAAGTTGCGCGGAGGAGTTGTGTTTGTGGACGAAGTACCGAAAGGTCTT
ACCGGAAAACTCGACGCAAGAAAAATCAGAGAGATCCTCATAAAGGCCAAGAAGGGCGGAAAGATCGCCG
TGTAATTCTAGNNNNAGATCCACTAGTCCAGTGTGGTGGAATTCTGCAGATATCCAGCACAGTGGCGGCC
GCTCGAGTCTAGAGGGCCCGTTTAAACCCGCTGATCAGCCTCGACTGTGCCTTCTAGTTGCCAGCCATCT
GTTGTTTGCCCCTCCCCCGTGCCTTCCTTGACCCTGGAAGGTGCCACTCCCACTGTCCTTTCCTAATAAA
ATGAGGAAATTGCATCGCATTGTCTGAGTAGGTGTCATTCTATTCTGGGGGGTGGGGTGGGGCAGGACAG
CAAGGGGGAGGATTGGGAAGACAATAGCAGGCATGCTGGGGATGCGGTGGGCTCTATGGCTTCTGAGGCG
GAAAGAACCAGCTGGGGCTCTAGGGGGTATCCCC
[124 nt withheld, positions 3045-3168]
C
[91 nt withheld, positions 3170-3260]
AGGGTGATGGTTCACGTACCTAGAAGTTCCTATTCCGAAGTTCCTATTCTCTAGAAAGTATAGGAACTTC
CTTGGCCAAAAAGCCTGAACTCACCGCGACGTCTGTCGAGAAGTTTCTGATCGAAAAGTTCGACAGCGTC
TCCGACCTGATGCAGCTCTCGGAGGGCGAAGAATCTCGTGCTTTCAGCTTCGATGTAGGAGGGCGTGGAT
ATGTCCTGCGGGTAAATAGCTGCGCCGATGGTTTCTACAAAGATCGTTATGTTTATCGGCACTTTGCATC
GGCCGCGCTCCCGATTCCGGAAGTGCTTGACATTGGGGAATTCAGCGAGAGCCTGACCTATTGCATCTCC
CGCCGTGCACAGGGTGTCACGTTGCAAGACCTGCCTGAAACCGAACTGCCCGCTGTTCTGCAGCCGGTCG
CGGAGGCCATGGATGCGATCGCTGCGGCCGATCTTAGCCAGACGAGCGGGTTCGGCCCATTCGGACCGCA
AGGAATCGGTCAATACACTACATGGCGTGATTTCATATGCGCGATTGCTGATCCCCATGTGTATCACTGG
CAAACTGTGATGGACGACACCGTCAGTGCGTCCGTCGCGCAGGCTCTCGATGAGCTGATGCTTTGGGCCG
AGGACTGCCCCGAAGTCCGGCACCTCGTGCACGCGGATTTCGGCTCCAACAATGTCCTGACGGACAATGG
CCGCATAACAGCGGTCATTGACTGGAGCGAGGCGATGTTCGGGGATTCCCAATACGAGGTCGCCAACATC
TTCTTCTGGAGGCCGTGGTTGGCTTGTATGGAGCAGCAGACGCGCTACTTCGAGCGGAGGCATCCGGAGC
TTGCAGGATCGCCGCGGCTCCGGGCGTATATGCTCCGCATTGGTCTTGACCAACTCTATCAGAGCTTGGT
TGACGGCAATTTCGATGATGCAGCTTGGGCGCAGGGTCGATGCGACGCAATCGTCCGATCCGGAGCCGGG
ACTGTCGGGCGTACACAAATCGCCCGCAGAAGCGCGGCCGTCTGGACCGATGGCTGTGTAGAAGTACTCG
CCGATAGTGGAAACCGACGCCCCAGCACTCGTCCGAGGGCAAAGGAATAGCACGTACTACGAGATTTCGA
TTCCACCGCCGCCTTCTATGAAAGGTTGGGCTTCGGAATCGTTTTCCGGGACGCCGGCTGGATGATCCTC
CAGCGCGGGGATCTCATGCTGGAGTTCTTCGCCCACCCCAACTTGTTTATTGCAGCTTATAATGGTTACA
AATAAAGCAATAGCATCACAAATTTCACAAATAAAGCATTTTTTTCACTGCATTCTAGTTGTGGTTTGTC
CAAACTCATCAATGTATCTTATCATGTCTGTATACCGTCGACCTCTAGCTAGAGCTTGGCGTAATCATGG
TCATAGCTGTTTCCTGTGTGAAATTGTTATCCGCTCACAATTCCACACAACATACGAGCCGGAAGCATAA
AGTGTAAAGCCTGGGGTGCCTAATGAGTGAGCTAACTCACATTAATTGCGTTGCGCTCACTGCCCGCTTT
CCAGTCGGGAAACCTGTCGTGCCAGCTGCATTAATGAATCGGCCAACGCGCGGGGAGAGGCGGTTTGCGT
ATTGGGCGCTCTTCCGCTTCCTCGCTCACTGACTCGCTGCGCTCGGTCGTTCGGCTGCGGCGAGCGGTAT
CAGCTCACTCAAAGGCGGTAATACGGTTATCCACAGAATCAGGGGATAACGCAGGAAAGAACATGTGAGC
AAAAGGCCAGCAAAAGGCCAGGAACCGTAAAAAGGCCGCGTTGCTGGCGTTTTTCCATAGGCTCCGCCCC
CCTGACGAGCATCACAAAAATCGACGCTCAAGTCAGAGGTGGCGAAACCCGACAGGACTATAAAGATACC
AGGCGTTTCCCCCTGGAAGCTCCCTCGTGCGCTCTCCTGTTCCGACCCTGCCGCTTACCGGATACCTGTC
CGCCTTTCTCCCTTCGGGAAGCGTGGCGCTTTCTCATAGCTCACGCTGTAGGTATCTCAGTTCGGTGTAG
GTCGTTCGCTCCAAGCTGGGCTGTGTGCACGAACCCCCCGTTCAGCCCGACCGCTGCGCCTTATCCGGTA
ACTATCGTCTTGAGTCCAACCCGGTAAGACACGACTTATCGCCACTGGCAGCAGCCACTGGTAACAGGAT
TAGCAGAGCGAGGTATGTAGGCGGTGCTACAGAGTTCTTGAAGTGGTGGCCTAACTACGGCTACACTAGA
AGAACAGTATTTGGTATCTGCGCTCTGCTGAAGCCAGTTACCTTCGGAAAAAGAGTTGGTAGCTCTTGAT
CCGGCAAACAAACCACCGCTGGTAGCGGTGGTTTTTTTGTTTGCAAGCAGCAGATTACGCGCAGAAAAAA
AGGATCTCAAGAAGATCCTTTGATCTTTTCTACGGGGTCTGACGCTCAGTGGAACGAAAACTCACGTTAA
GGGATTTTGGTCATGAGATTATCAAAAAGGATCTTCACCTAGATCCTTTTAAATTAAAAATGAAGTTTTA
AATCAATCTAAAGTATATATGAGTAAACTTGGTCTGACAGTTACCAATGCTTAATCAGTGAGGCACCTAT
CTCAGCGATCTGTCTATTTCGTTCATCCATAGTTGCCTGACTCCCCGTCGTGTAGATAACTACGATACGG
GAGGGCTTACCATCTGGCCCCAGTGCTGCAATGATACCGCGAGACCCACGCTCACCGGCTCCAGATTTAT
CAGCAATAAACCAGCCAGCCGGAAGGGCCGAGCGCAGAAGTGGTCCTGCAACTTTATCCGCCTCCATCCA
GTCTATTAATTGTTGCCGGGAAGCTAGAGTAAGTAGTTCGCCAGTTAATAGTTTGCGCAACGTTGTTGCC
ATTGCTACAGGCATCGTGGTGTCACGCTCGTCGTTTGGTATGGCTTCATTCAGCTCCGGTTCCCAACGAT
CAAGGCGAGTTACATGATCCCCCATGTTGTGCAAAAAAGCGGTTAGCTCCTTCGGTCCTCCGATCGTTGT
CAGAAGTAAGTTGGCCGCAGTGTTATCACTCATGGTTATGGCAGCACTGCATAATTCTCTTACTGTCATG
CCATCCGTAAGATGCTTTTCTGTGACTGGTGAGTACTCAACCAAGTCATTCTGAGAATAGTGTATGCGGC
GACCGAGTTGCTCTTGCCCGGCGTCAATACGGGATAATACCGCGCCACATAGCAGAACTTTAAAAGTGCT
CATCATTGGAAAACGTTCTTCGGGGCGAAAACTCTCAAGGATCTTACCGCTGTTGAGATCCAGTTCGATG
TAACCCACTCGTGCACCCAACTGATCTTCAGCATCTTTTACTTTCACCAGCGTTTCTGGGTGAGCAAAAA
CAGGAAGGCAAAATGCCGCAAAAAAGGGAATAAGGGCGACACGGAAATGTTGAATACTCATACTCTTCCT
TTTTCAATATTATTGAAGCATTTATCAGGGTTATTGTCTCATGAGCGGATACATATTTGAATGTATTTAG
AAAAATAAACAAATAGGGGTTCCGCGCACATTTCCCCGAAAAGTGCCACCTGACGTC
