>Addgene plasmid #31098 | FR_luc | addgene partial sequence | sequence record 37031 | LNCX 5'-AGCTCGTTTAGTGAACCGTCAGATC-3'
CNNCCGCTGTTTTGACCTCCATAGAAGACACCGGGACCGATCCAGCCTCCGGACTCTAGCGTTTAAACTT
AAGCTTGGCATTCCGGTACTGTTGGTAAAGCCACCATGGAAGACGCCAAAAACATAAAGAAAGGCCCGGC
GCCATTCTATCCGCTGGAAGATGGAACCGCTGGAGAGCAACTGCATAAGGCTATGAAGAGATACGCCCTG
GTTCCTGGAACAATTGCTTTTACAGATGCACATATCGAGGTGGACATCACTTACGCTGAGTACTTCGAAA
TGTCCGTTCGGTTGGCAGAAGCTATGAAACGATATGGGCTGAATACAAATCACAGAATCGTCGTATGCAG
TGAAAACTCTCTTCAATTCTTTATGCCGGTGTTGGGCGCGTTATTTATCGGAGTTGCAGTTGCGCCCGCG
AACGACATTTATAATGAACGTGAATTGCTCAACAGTATGGGCATTTCGCAGCCTACCGTGGTGTTCGTTT
CCAAAAAGGGGTTGCAAAAAATTTTGAACGTGCAAAAAAAGCTCCCAATCATCCAAAAAATTATTATCAT
GGATTCTAAAACGGATTACCAGGGATTTCAGTCGATGTACACGTTCGTCACATCTCATCTACCTCCCGGT
TTTAATGAATACGATTTTGTGCCAGAGTCCTTCGATAGGGACAAGACAATTGCACTGATCATGAACTCCT
CTGGATCTACTGGTCTGCCTAAAGGTGTCGCTCTGCCTCATAGAACTGCCTGCGTGAGATTCTCGCATGC
CAGAGATCCTATTTTTGGCAATCAAATCATTCCGGATACTGCGATTTTAAGTGTTGTTCCATTCCATCAC
GGTTTTGGAATGTTTACTACACTCGGATATTTGATATGTGGATTTCGAGTCGTCTTAATGTATAATAAAC
